>Addgene plasmid #203836 | pGL4.11_Nued2_E1_dAP2 | addgene full sequence | sequence record 403375 | Addgene NGS Result
GAGCTGTGCGTCCGTGGCCCCATGATCATGAGCGGCTACGTTAACAACCCCGAGGCTACAAACGCTCTCA
TCGACAAGGACGGCTGGCTGCACAGCGGCGACATCGCCTACTGGGACGAGGACGAGCACTTCTTCATCGT
GGACCGGCTGAAGAGCCTGATCAAATACAAGGGCTACCAGGTAGCCCCAGCCGAACTGGAGAGCATCCTG
CTGCAACACCCCAACATCTTCGACGCCGGGGTCGCCGGCCTGCCCGACGACGATGCCGGCGAGCTGCCCG
CCGCAGTCGTCGTGCTGGAACACGGTAAAACCATGACCGAGAAGGAGATCGTGGACTATGTGGCCAGCCA
GGTTACAACCGCCAAGAAGCTGCGCGGTGGTGTTGTGTTCGTGGACGAGGTGCCTAAAGGACTGACCGGC
AAGTTGGACGCCCGCAAGATCCGCGAGATTCTCATTAAGGCCAAGAAGGGCGGCAAGATCGCCGTGAATT
CTCACGGCTTCCCTCCCGAGGTGGAGGAGCAGGCCGCCGGCACCCTGCCCATGAGCTGCGCCCAGGAGAG
CGGCATGGATAGACACCCTGCTGCTTGCGCCAGCGCCAGGATCAACGTCTAAGGCCGCGACTCTAGAGTC
GGGGCGGCCGGCCGCTTCGAGCAGACATGATAAGATACATTGATGAGTTTGGACAAACCACAACTAGAAT
GCAGTGAAAAAAATGCTTTATTTGTGAAATTTGTGATGCTATTGCTTTATTTGTAACCATTATAAGCTGC
AATAAACAAGTTAACAACAACAATTGCATTCATTTTATGTTTCAGGTTCAGGGGGAGGTGTGGGAGGTTT
TTTAAAGCAAGTAAAACCTCTACAAATGTGGTAAAATCGATAAGGATCCGTCGACCGATGCCCTTGAGAG
CCTTCAACCCAGTCAGCTCCTTCCGGTGGGCGCGGGGCATAACTATCGTCGCCGCACTTATGACTGTCTT
CTTTATCATGCAACTCGTAGGACAGGTGCCGGCAGCGCTCTTCCGCTTCCTCGCTCACTGACTCGCTGCG
CTCGGTCGTTCGGCTGCGGCGAGCGGTATCAGCTCACTCAAAGGCGGTAATACGGTTATCCACAGAATCA
GGGGATAACGCAGGAAAGAACATGTGAGCAAAAGGCCAGCAAAAGGCCAGGAACCGTAAAAAGGCCGCGT
TGCTGGCGTTTTTCCATAGGCTCCGCCCCCCTGACGAGCATCACAAAAATCGACGCTCAAGTCAGAGGTG
GCGAAACCCGACAGGACTATAAAGATACCAGGCGTTTCCCCCTGGAAGCTCCCTCGTGCGCTCTCCTGTT
CCGACCCTGCCGCTTACCGGATACCTGTCCGCCTTTCTCCCTTCGGGAAGCGTGGCGCTTTCTCATAGCT
CACGCTGTAGGTATCTCAGTTCGGTGTAGGTCGTTCGCTCCAAGCTGGGCTGTGTGCACGAACCCCCCGT
TCAGCCCGACCGCTGCGCCTTATCCGGTAACTATCGTCTTGAGTCCAACCCGGTAAGACACGACTTATCG
CCACTGGCAGCAGCCACTGGTAACAGGATTAGCAGAGCGAGGTATGTAGGCGGTGCTACAGAGTTCTTGA
AGTGGTGGCCTAACTACGGCTACACTAGAAGAACAGTATTTGGTATCTGCGCTCTGCTGAAGCCAGTTAC
CTTCGGAAAAAGAGTTGGTAGCTCTTGATCCGGCAAACAAACCACCGCTGGTAGCGGTGGTTTTTTTGTT
TGCAAGCAGCAGATTACGCGCAGAAAAAAAGGATCTCAAGAAGATCCTTTGATCTTTTCTACGGGGTCTG
ACGCTCAGTGGAACGAAAACTCACGTTAAGGGATTTTGGTCATGAGATTATCAAAAAGGATCTTCACCTA
GATCCTTTTAAATTAAAAATGAAGTTTTAAATCAATCTAAAGTATATATGAGTAAACTTGGTCTGACAGC
GGCCGCAAATGCTAAACCACTGCAGTGGTTACCAGTGCTTGATCAGTGAGGCACCGATCTCAGCGATCTG
CCTATTTCGTTCGTCCATAGTGGCCTGACTCCCCGTCGTGTAGATCACTACGATTCGTGAGGGCTTACCA
TCAGGCCCCAGCGCAGCAATGATGCCGCGAGAGCCGCGTTCACCGGCCCCCGATTTGTCAGCAATGAACC
AGCCAGCAGGGAGGGCCGAGCGAAGAAGTGGTCCTGCTACTTTGTCCGCCTCCATCCAGTCTATGAGCTG
CTGTCGTGATGCTAGAGTAAGAAGTTCGCCAGTGAGTAGTTTCCGAAGAGTTGTGGCCATTGCTACTGGC
ATCGTGGTATCACGCTCGTCGTTCGGTATGGCTTCGTTCAACTCTGGTTCCCAGCGGTCAAGCCGGGTCA
CATGATCACCCATATTATGAAGAAATGCAGTCAGCTCCTTAGGGCCTCCGATCGTTGTCAGAAGTAAGTT
GGCCGCGGTGTTGTCGCTCATGGTAATGGCAGCACTACACAATTCTCTTACCGTCATGCCATCCGTAAGA
TGCTTTTCCGTGACCGGCGAGTACTCAACCAAGTCGTTTTGTGAGTAGTGTATACGGCGACCAAGCTGCT
CTTGCCCGGCGTCTATACGGGACAACACCGCGCCACATAGCAGTACTTTGAAAGTGCTCATCATCGGGAA
TCGTTCTTCGGGGCGGAAAGACTCAAGGATCTTGCCGCTATTGAGATCCAGTTCGATATAGCCCACTCTT
GCACCCAGTTGATCTTCAGCATCTTTTACTTTCACCAGCGTTTCGGGGTGTGCAAAAACAGGCAAGCAAA
ATGCCGCAAAGAAGGGAATGAGTGCGACACGAAAATGTTGGATGCTCATACTCGTCCTTTTTCAATATTA
TTGAAGCATTTATCAGGGTTACTAGTACGTCTCTCAAGGATAAGTAAGTAATATTAAGGTACGGGAGGTA
TTGGACAGGCCGCAATAAAATATCTTTATTTTCATTACATCTGTGTGTTGGTTTTTTGTGTGAATCGATA
GTACTAACATACGCTCTCCATCAAAACAAAACGAAACAAAACAAACTAGCAAAATAGGCTGTCCCCAGTG
CAAGTGCAGGTGCCAGAACATTTCTCTGGCCTAACTGGCCGGTACCTGAGCTCGCTAGCTTCCTGGCTTG
TAGTGACCTCGTCTATTGCTAGAAATCAGAAGGTACCACTGAGCCTTCATTTGTTTGGTGAAATCATGGA
GTTACATTAACAAGCCGTTTCCCCAAACTATGGCTCTCTACCCACTTGTAATACACCCGTGCACAGGAAC
ATTTTCTGAAAGTCAATGTTTCCTATCACTTGCTCCAAAATTAAACCAGAGATACATCATTCAGGAAGAA
GCCAGATGCACTGAAGAAAGAAAAACCTGCTTTATCAGAAGGGGCAAGCTTCTCTCACATCCCATAGCAA
TTTAAATTCATTTGCCGGAATGTTAAATACAACCAGTCTTTTAGTTGGGTCCCTTCACATAAACACCAAG
TTAGCATAAATGCAAAATAGTTCACATGATTAAATCTTTATAACACCATAATTTATCTTATGTACACACA
CACACACAGAGAAAGAGAGAGAGAGAGAGAGAGAGAGAGATCTTTTACTTGCTGATACTTCTACATTTTT
TCTGGAGTTCTCAACTCTCATCATCTCTCTAAGGAAGCTGGCTTGTATTGCCCCAGACTCTTAGTGTATT
TAGTTCTAAAGGATAGTATACAGAATAAAGGGAAATTTTAATTTTGTTTTTAATAGGACCTATATAATTC
AGGCCTAGCTCTGGTGGAGAGAAGGGGAGGAGAGGTCCATTAGCATTTATTGTGCACCTGCTTTATGCTA
AACATGTCTGGAAACAGTGTCTCACACTTCACTCTACATCCCACCCACTGCTCCTCTCCTATTCACCCTT
TCCCACAATCTTTCCCCCATCCCCCTAGCCCCAGCAAAGGTATCCATCATTGGCTGAAAAGTATACATTT
TTCAGCATGGAGCATTACTGCTGACAAAAACCCACTTTAGGAAGTAAGATTTCTTCTCTTATTCATAGAA
TGATTCATGTCACACACACTTCTTTTTTGACTCACACGGTACGTCACAACAGGCTTTGTAAGGCTTATAA
TTACTGAGGCTATTTTTGTGTCTCTATTCATTGCTTTCCCCCACCCGCCTTCTCTGCATTAATAACCAGT
CCATCCCCCCCCCCTCATTATTCAGTACGCAGCAAAATAGAACTGGTGTCAGCCAATCAGCCTCTTGTAT
GGTTTTTAGGCAGAAGCTTAAAAACATTGGTCCTTGTCAACAGAAATTAAGCCTGCTGCTACCCTATTCC
TGAGGTAGATCCAGGAAAACTCTGAAATAGAATGGGAACAGATCTCATATCTAATTAGATCCTTTCTATC
TCTGAGAATTGTATTCAGTGCAATCATTACTGCCACCTGCTTGACAGTGTGTACAATACTTTGTTTAAGC
TTCCCCACTACTGGATCCATTTAACAGACCAAACCACTGAGGAAGCGCGTTTAAACGTGTGGCGCGCCAG
CTAGTAACAGTTGGCATTGGGACTAGAAGGCCTCATTCCTAAACCAGCAGATTTTTCCATTGTACCAGGA
AAACAAAACTGCAAATAGCATAAGTCCTCTGATTTTACTGTCTCCAGAGAAAATCATATCCTCAATGCCT
GGGTCTTTCCATCTGGAATTTGGCAACTCTGCTGATCCCTTCTCATAGTGGGAACTCTTGTAGGAAGTCT
AAGAGCAATTATTTTGGGGATATATGCTATTTTTATGTCTTCTTGTACATCACCTTCTTTGGTCAGGAGG
AAATTAGAATTCTGGAAATACGTTTAATTATTAAAAGGACAAGCCTTGGCTTCAAGTAGTTGCAAATATG
AATTATTAGTCCATGTCATGAAAGGGCTGGAGAACTACAAAGAAACAATGATAATCTATTTGTCACACCC
AATTAAGATCTGCCCTGGCCTGGGAGTAAAAGAGCATTAAATCTGTGAGTGGTAACTTCAAGCAGCATGT
CTATATTTGGGTAATTCTGAACATGCCTGGATTTGGTACCTTACAGCATCCTCTAAAAATGTACTACTTT
AGAAAGTGTTTTGAGATTTTGTTGCCTTCGTGATTGCAGTTTGTGTGTGTGTGTGTGTGTGGGGGGTGTT
ATTTGAGCTTTTGAGTTTCCATGTAGCCAAAGAAAGAAAGTCTAGGAAGAAATGGTAGACTCAAGGTCAA
ATTCAACAAGGGGAAACTTCTTTGTGGTGAGTCTAGACAACAAAGCCATTAGCCCAGTGTTCACCCCCCT
GCCTACACCCTACCTTTTCCATTGATGAATATTCTTACCTGAGCCATCCTCGCTTCTGAGTCCTGCTCTG
GGTCCTGTGGAGACTGAATATCCTGTCTGTAGTTTTTAATCCTTGAAGAGATTTTTCATGAATAGAACTT
TCCTTATAATTTAGCAACACTGTCCTTGAAAACCCCCACAACTATTTACATAACAGAAGCTATTGTTTGA
AGTGCAAAACAGGTCAGAATTTGGTTCCCAGAGATTAATCACTGCAGTCTATTTTGTATTATCATAATAA
TTTCATTTATTTTGATACAATTTGTTTTCAGAATCAACCCCAGCTTCTTTGCACAAGTGACAAATCCATT
TGTTTCTGGTAGAATGGGTAATGTGATTAATGACCTTGCAACAGGATTTCTTTAAAAAGGGGGAACTTTT
TTTTTTTCATTTTTAATTCACAGTAAACCAGCTGAGTCTGTTAAGTGTGTAACTGTTCTGAACTTGTAAG
CCATGGGTAAGATTTTGAAATACCCCCTCCCAATCTTTTGCGGGGTTTCTGGGTATTAATATTAGGCTTT
CTCCAAGAATCTGATGATACTAGTCTCCAGGTGTAAAGTGGACTTGTTGGATTCCCGCATTAAAAAGAAC
GGGGCCCCAGTCTTTGCCATGGCCCCATCATGTTTATTCCGGCTGGATGTTCTCATCAAACCGAGGTCAT
GCGAAATAAATAAGGTCATGCCTAGAAGGATATTGTCCCCGCACAAGAACCTTCGAGTGAACTCGTGACT
ACTGCCTCCTGGTCTTCTGTGTGGGCATCCCCTTCTTTCTTGCAGCATCCAGGACCCACTTCTGTCCCTG
CTGGTCTGTTTCTTTCTTTCTTTCTTTCTTTCTTTCTTTCTTGTTTTCTTCCGTTTTTCCCCTTGAGTTC
TCTGGGGTTGGGCCTGGGATTTTGGGTACGCCTACAGACTGTCCGCCTCTGCAATCGACCGTCGTGCTTC
CCGCGCCAGAACAAGGAAGCCCACGCGAGCCGCGTAGGTGGCTCGCGTGGAAGACCCGGGTTCGAGTCCC
GCTGGGAGAATTCCTCCTAGGCAAGTGGAGTCATCTCGGTCAGGATTTCTCAGCCGGAAGCCGCGCCAAC
ACCTCTCATCGTGGGCGGCAAGTTGTCCCCGGGGCTTCTTTGACCGTGCGGGGCCAGCCGACGCTTTCTC
TGACCGTTTCCGAAGCCCAGTTTCCTTTCCTAAGGAGCCTTGGGGATCCTGCACTCGCGTCTCTGAAACC
CAACCCACGACAGAACCCAGCCGCCTGGGCCAGCTTAGCAATGCGCCCGCGCCCCGCCCTCCGCGTGACG
CGAACGCCGGCGGACCAATCAGAGAGCGCGGCGCGAGCCCCACGCGCCTGTGGCCCCACCCTCCAAGCTT
AAGAAAGGGCGCGCGGGCAGAGCCCGGGCCAGAACGCCGCGCAAAGCGGAGAGCGGGTTTTTGCGACGGC
AGGCGGCGCTTGTGCTGCCGTTTCCGTGCTGCACGCGGTTCCCTCGAGTGCCGCGCTCGGACAGACGTAG
CCGGCCGCGAAGGCGCCCAGACGGCAAACCAGCGACCCATGCTGAAGTGAGCACACAGGTCAGCGAGGAT
ATCAAGATCTGGCCTCGGCGGCCAAGCTTGGCAATCCGGTACTGTTGGTAAAGCCACCATGGAAGATGCC
AAAAACATTAAGAAGGGCCCAGCGCCATTCTACCCACTCGAAGACGGGACCGCCGGCGAGCAGCTGCACA
AAGCCATGAAGCGCTACGCCCTGGTGCCCGGCACCATCGCCTTTACCGACGCACATATCGAGGTGGACAT
TACCTACGCCGAGTACTTCGAGATGAGCGTTCGGCTGGCAGAAGCTATGAAGCGCTATGGGCTGAATACA
AACCATCGGATCGTGGTGTGCAGCGAGAATAGCTTGCAGTTCTTCATGCCCGTGTTGGGTGCCCTGTTCA
TCGGTGTGGCTGTGGCCCCAGCTAACGACATCTACAACGAGCGCGAGCTGCTGAACAGCATGGGCATCAG
CCAGCCCACCGTCGTATTCGTGAGCAAGAAAGGGCTGCAAAAGATCCTCAACGTGCAAAAGAAGCTACCG
ATCATACAAAAGATCATCATCATGGATAGCAAGACCGACTACCAGGGCTTCCAAAGCATGTACACCTTCG
TGACTTCCCATTTGCCACCCGGCTTCAACGAGTACGACTTCGTGCCCGAGAGCTTCGACCGGGACAAAAC
CATCGCCCTGATCATGAACAGTAGTGGCAGTACCGGATTGCCCAAGGGCGTAGCCCTACCGCACCGCACC
GCTTGTGTCCGATTCAGTCATGCCCGCGACCCCATCTTCGGCAACCAGATCATCCCCGACACCGCTATCC
TCAGCGTGGTGCCATTTCACCACGGCTTCGGCATGTTCACCACGCTGGGCTACTTGATCTGCGGCTTTCG
GGTCGTGCTCATGTACCGCTTCGAGGAGGAGCTATTCTTGCGCAGCTTGCAAGACTATAAGATTCAATCT
GCCCTGCTGGTGCCCACACTATTTAGCTTCTTCGCTAAGAGCACTCTCATCGACAAGTACGACCTAAGCA
ACTTGCACGAGATCGCCAGCGGCGGGGCGCCGCTCAGCAAGGAGGTAGGTGAGGCCGTGGCCAAACGCTT
CCACCTACCAGGCATCCGCCAGGGCTACGGCCTGACAGAAACAACCAGCGCCATTCTGATCACCCCCGAA
GGGGACGACAAGCCTGGCGCAGTAGGCAAGGTGGTGCCCTTCTTCGAGGCTAAGGTGGTGGACTTGGACA
CCGGTAAGACACTGGGTGTGAACCAGCGCGGC
Features (pLannotate 1.2.2; 10 found; start..end, strand, type, name):
    490..609     +  CDS            hPEST: PEST degradation sequence from mouse ornithine decarboxylase human codon-optimized
    661..782     -  polyA_signal   SV40 poly(A) signal: SV40 polyadenylation signal
    805..873     -  CDS            large T antigen (fragment): large T antigen from SV40 (simian virus 40)
    889..1021    +  CDS            TcR (fragment): tetracycline efflux protein; tet; confers resistance to tetracycline
   1201..1789    -  rep_origin     ori: high-copy-number ColE1/pMB1/pBR322/pUC origin of replication
   1989..2849    -  CDS            AmpR: β-lactamase confers resistance to ampicillin, carbenicillin, and related antibiotics
   2850..2891    -  promoter       AmpR promoter (fragment): bla
   2954..3002    +  polyA_signal   poly(A) signal: synthetic polyadenylation signal
   3016..3107    +  misc_feature   pause site: RNA polymerase II transcriptional pause signal from the human α2 globin gene
   6989..486     +  CDS            luciferase (across the origin): firefly luciferase synthetic luc2 version of the luciferase gene
