[The description below was written by a language model from this plasmid's Addgene catalogue record and pLannotate feature annotations shown in this document.]
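Description:
pGL4.11_Nued2_E1_dAP2 is a firefly luciferase reporter plasmid for mammalian cells, built on a modified pGL4.11 backbone (listed as pGL4.11_Nued2) and designed to assay the activity of a mutant version of mouse Igf1 enhancer 1. It is propagated in E. coli as a high-copy plasmid through a ColE1/pUC-type origin and selected with ampicillin via the β-lactamase gene. The short large T antigen and tetracycline-resistance fragments picked up by the annotation are most likely backbone remnants or matches to flanking sequence, not functional genes.

The reporter unit consists of the synthetic luc2 luciferase coding sequence fused to an hPEST degradation signal derived from mouse ornithine decarboxylase, followed by the SV40 poly(A) signal. The PEST tag shortens the half-life of the luciferase protein, so the signal tracks changes in transcription more closely, which suits studies of stimulus-dependent enhancers. Upstream of the regulatory region sit a synthetic poly(A) signal and an RNA polymerase II pause site from the human α2 globin gene, which together reduce background from spurious read-through transcription originating in the backbone.

Between the pause site and luc2 lies a stretch of nearly 4 kb with no annotated features. This presumably holds the Gibson-cloned enhancer fragment and whatever promoter the "Nued2" backbone modification supplies, but the record does not state the promoter or explain that designation. The enhancer variant carries a knockout of the downstream AP1 site, leaving only the upstream AP1 motif intact. The insert field calls it "dAP1", whereas the plasmid name says "dAP2". The construct is meant for comparing enhancer-driven luciferase output with other enhancer versions, to dissect the contribution of individual AP1 sites.
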