Addgene plasmid #203836: pGL4.11_Nued2_E1_dAP2
Purpose: Luciferase reporter plasmid for Igf1 enhancer 1 containing only the upstream AP1 site
Depositing lab: Ivo Spiegel. Depositing organization: Weizmann Institute of Science. Publication: Single genomic enhancers drive experience-dependent GABAergic plasticity to maintain sensory processing in the adult cortex. Roethler O, Zohar E, Cohen-Kashi Malina K, Bitan L, Gabel HW, Spiegel I. Neuron. 2023 Jun 20:S0896-6273(23)00399-9. doi: 10.1016/j.neuron.2023.05.026. PubMed 37354902.
Backbone
  Vector backbone: pGL4.11_Nued2
  Vector type: Mammalian Expression
Growth in bacteria
  Bacterial resistance: Ampicillin, 100 μg/mL
  Growth temperature: 37°C
  Growth strain: DH5alpha
  Copy number: High Copy
Gene/Insert
  Gene/Insert name: dAP1
  Species: M. musculus (mouse)
  Mutation: KO of AP1 downstream
  Cloning method: Gibson Cloning
Terms and licenses: Academic/Nonprofit Terms; Industry Terms: Not Available to Industry
How to cite: pGL4.11_Nued2_E1_dAP2 was a gift from Ivo Spiegel (Addgene plasmid # 203836 ; http://n2t.net/addgene:203836 ; RRID:Addgene_203836)
